Addgene plasmid #153908: pGBW-m4252981
Purpose: Mammalian expression plasmid for SARS-CoV-2 ORF6 protein
Depositing lab: Ginkgo Bioworks & Benjie Chen. Depositing organization: Ginkgo Bioworks.
Backbone
  Vector backbone: pTwist_CMV_Puro_6 with AarI site removed
  Backbone size w/o insert (bp): 6080
  Vector type: Mammalian Expression
  Selectable markers: Puromycin
Growth in bacteria
  Bacterial resistance: Ampicillin, 100 μg/mL
  Growth temperature: 37°C
  Growth strain: DH5alpha
  Copy number: High Copy
Gene/Insert
  Gene/Insert name: SARS-CoV-2 ORF6 protein
  Species: Severe acute respiratory syndrome coronavirus 2
  Insert size (bp): 179
  Mutation: wt
  Entrez Gene: ORF6 (a.k.a. GU280_gp06)
  Promoter: CMV
  Cloning method: Unknown
Resource information
  A portion of this plasmid was derived from a plasmid made by: GinkgoBioworks
Depositor comments: NCBI reference sequence: 43740572
How to cite: pGBW-m4252981 was a gift from Ginkgo Bioworks & Benjie Chen (Addgene plasmid # 153908 ; http://n2t.net/addgene:153908 ; RRID:Addgene_153908)
