[The description below was written by a language model from this plasmid's Addgene catalogue record and pLannotate feature annotations shown in this document.]
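Description:
pGBW-m4252981 is a mammalian expression plasmid carrying the wild-type ORF6 accessory protein of SARS-CoV-2, built on a pTwist_CMV_Puro_6 backbone from which an AarI site was removed. It is propagated in E. coli as a high-copy plasmid through a ColE1/pUC-type origin and selected with ampicillin via a β-lactamase gene. The sequenced record is 6,278 nt, consistent with the listed backbone of about 6.1 kb plus a short insert of roughly 180 bp.

The ORF6 coding sequence sits downstream of the human cytomegalovirus immediate-early enhancer and promoter; the annotation software detects the promoter as CMV fragments and a truncated CMVd2-like element, while the catalogue simply lists CMV. An SV40 polyadenylation signal lies just downstream of the insert. No epitope tag or reporter fusion is annotated or described, so the protein appears to be expressed untagged. This expression unit is bracketed by bacterial rrnG and T7 transcription terminators and by 5' and 3' β-globin insulator elements, which help isolate it from transcriptional read-through and neighbouring regulatory influence. A separate cassette uses the human ubiquitin C promoter to drive puromycin N-acetyltransferase, followed by a synthetic poly(A) signal, allowing puromycin selection of transfected mammalian cells.

ORF6 is annotated as an interferon antagonist that tethers the nuclear import factors karyopherin alpha 2 and beta 1 to ER/Golgi membranes, blocking STAT1 nuclear translocation and interferon-stimulated gene expression. The plasmid is therefore suited to transient or puromycin-selected expression of ORF6 for studying its effects on host cells, although the record states only its general purpose as an expression construct.
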