Features (pLannotate 1.2.2; 19 found; start..end, strand, type, name):
    313..1173    +  CDS            AmpR: β-lactamase; bla; confers resistance to ampicillin, carbenicillin, and related antibiotics
   1186..1322    +  terminator     rrnG terminator: transcription terminator from the E. coli ribosomal RNA rrnG operon (Albrechtsen et al., 1991)
   1474..1545    +  misc_feature   5' β-globin insulator: insulator upstream of the human β-globin locus (Farrell et al., 2002)
   1550..1596    -  terminator     T7 terminator: transcription terminator for bacteriophage T7 RNA polymerase
   1614..1662    -  polyA_signal   poly(A) signal: synthetic polyadenylation signal
   1743..2046    +  enhancer       CMV enhancer: human cytomegalovirus immediate early enhancer
   2119..2136    -  promoter       CMV promoter (fragment): human cytomegalovirus (CMV) immediate early promoter
   2199..2250    +  promoter       CMVd2 promoter: truncated human cytomegalovirus (CMV) immediate early promoter that yields moderately reduced expression relative to the full-length promoter
   2325..2507    +  CDS            NS6_SARS2: Experimental evidence at protein level: Swiss-Prot protein existence level 1. Disrupts cell nuclear import complex formation by tethering karyopherin alpha 2 and karyopherin beta 1 to the membrane. Retention of import factors at the ER/Golgi membrane leads to a loss of transport into the nucleus. Thereby prevents STAT1 nuclear translocation in response to interferon signaling, thus blocking the expression of interferon stimulated genes (ISGs) that display multiple antiviral activities (PubMed:33097660). Suppresses IFN-beta production possibly by blocking IRF3 nuclear translocation (PubMed:3297
   2560..2681    -  polyA_signal   SV40 poly(A) signal: SV40 polyadenylation signal
   2704..2773    -  CDS            large T antigen (fragment): large T antigen from SV40 (simian virus 40)
   2796..2842    +  terminator     T7 terminator: transcription terminator for bacteriophage T7 RNA polymerase
   2872..3008    +  terminator     rrnG terminator: transcription terminator from the E. coli ribosomal RNA rrnG operon (Albrechtsen et al., 1991)
   3053..3124    +  misc_feature   3' β-globin insulator: insulator downstream of the human β-globin locus (Farrell et al., 2002)
   3350..3938    -  rep_origin     ori: high-copy-number ColE1/pMB1/pBR322/pUC origin of replication
   4110..4174    -  CDS            bla(M) (fragment): β-lactamase lacking the signal sequence; bla(M); allows cytosolic expression of β-lactamase
   4438..5647    +  promoter       UbC promoter: human ubiquitin C promoter
   5651..6248    +  CDS            PuroR (fragment): puromycin N-acetyltransferase; pac from Streptomyces; confers resistance to puromycin
   6277..47      +  polyA_signal   poly(A) signal (across the origin): synthetic polyadenylation signal
>Addgene plasmid #153908 | pGBW-m4252981 | addgene full sequence | sequence record 300449 | Ginkgo NGS Result
TAAAATCGCTATCCATCGAAGATGGATGTGTGTTGGTTTTTTGTGTGTGTAACGCTAGGCGCGCCTGGTG
TACCGAGAACGATCCTCTCAGTGCGAGTCTCGACGATCCATATCGTTGCTTGGCAGTCAGCCAGTCGGAA
TCCAGCTTGGGACCCAGGAAGTCCAATCGTCAGATATTGTACTCAAGCCTGGTCACGGCAGCGTACCGAT
CTGTTTAAACCTAGATATTGATAGTCTGATCGGTCAACGTATAATCGAGTCCTAGCTTTTGCAAACATCT
ATCAAGAGACAGGATCAGCAGGAGGCTTTCGCATGAGTATTCAACATTTCCGTGTCGCCCTTATTCCCTT
TTTTGCGGCATTTTGCCTTCCTGTTTTTGCTCACCCAGAAACGCTGGTGAAAGTAAAAGATGCTGAAGAT
CAGTTGGGTGCGCGAGTGGGTTACATCGAACTGGATCTCAACAGCGGTAAGATCCTTGAGAGTTTTCGCC
CCGAAGAACGCTTTCCAATGATGAGCACTTTTAAAGTTCTGCTATGTGGCGCGGTATTATCCCGTATTGA
CGCCGGGCAAGAGCAACTCGGTCGCCGCATACACTATTCTCAGAATGACTTGGTTGAGTATTCACCAGTC
ACAGAAAAGCATCTTACGGATGGCATGACAGTAAGAGAATTATGCAGTGCTGCCATAACCATGAGTGATA
ACACTGCGGCCAACTTACTTCTGACAACGATTGGAGGACCGAAGGAGCTAACCGCTTTTTTGCACAACAT
GGGGGATCATGTAACTCGCCTTGATCGTTGGGAACCGGAGCTGAATGAAGCCATACCAAACGACGAGCGT
GACACCACGATGCCTGTAGCAATGGCAACAACCTTGCGTAAACTATTAACTGGCGAACTACTTACTCTAG
CTTCCCGGCAACAGTTGATAGACTGGATGGAGGCGGATAAAGTTGCAGGACCACTTCTGCGCTCGGCCCT
TCCGGCTGGCTGGTTTATTGCTGATAAATCTGGAGCCGGTGAGCGTGGGTCTCGCGGTATCATTGCAGCA
CTGGGGCCAGATGGTAAGCCCTCCCGTATCGTAGTTATCTACACGACGGGGAGTCAGGCAACTATGGATG
AACGAAATAGACAGATCGCTGAGATAGGTGCCTCACTGATTAAGCATTGGTAACCGATTCTAGGTGCATT
GGCGCAGAAAAAAATGCCTGATGCGACGCTGCGCGTCTTATACTCCCACATATGCCAGATTCAGCAACGG
ATACGGCTTCCCCAACTTGCCCACTTCCATACGTGTCCTCCTTACCAGAAATTTATCCTTAAGATCCCGA
ATCGTTTAAACTCGACTCTGGCTCTATCGAATCTCCGTCGTTTCGAGCTTACGCGAACAGCCGTGGCGCT
CATTTGCTCGTCGGGCATCGAATCTCGTCAGCTATCGTCAGCTTACCTTTTTGGCAGCGATCGCGGCTCC
CGACATCTTGGACCATTAGCTCCACAGGTATCTTCTTCCCTCTAGTGGTCATAACAGCAGCTTCAGCTAC
CTCTCAATTCAAAAAACCCCTCAAGACCCGTTTAGAGGCCCCAAGGGGTTATGCTATCAATCGTTGCGTT
ACACACACAAAAAACCAACACACATCCATCTTCGATGGATAGCGATTTTATTATCTAACTGCTGATCGAG
TGTAGCCAGATCTAGTAATCAATTACGGGGTCATTAGTTCATAGCCCATATATGGAGTTCCGCGTTACAT
AACTTACGGTAAATGGCCCGCCTGGCTGACCGCCCAACGACCCCCGCCCATTGACGTCAATAATGACGTA
TGTTCCCATAGTAACGCCAATAGGGACTTTCCATTGACGTCAATGGGTGGAGTATTTACGGTAAACTGCC
CACTTGGCAGTACATCAAGTGTATCATATGCCAAGTACGCCCCCTATTGACGTCAATGACGGTAAATGGC
CCGCCTGGCATTATGCCCAGTACATGACCTTATGGGACTTTCCTACTTGGCAGTACATCTACGTATTAGT
CATCGCTATTACCATGCTGATGCGGTTTTGGCAGTACATCAATGGGCGTGGATAGCGGTTTGACTCACGG
GGATTTCCAAGTCTCCACCCCATTGACGTCAATGGGAGTTTGTTTTGGCACCAAAATCAACGGGACTTTC
CAAAATGTCGTAACAACTCCGCCCCATTGACGCAAATGGGCGGTAGGCGTGTACGGTGGGAGGTCTATAT
AAGCAGAGCTGGTTTAGTGAACCGTCAGATCAGATCTTTGTCGATCCTACCATCCACTCGACACACCCGC
CAGCGGCCGCCACCATGTTCCACTTGGTGGATTTTCAGGTCACGATCGCAGAAATACTGCTAATTATCAT
GCGAACCTTCAAGGTTAGCATTTGGAACCTGGACTACATCATTAATCTCATCATAAAAAACCTTAGTAAG
TCTTTAACTGAGAATAAATATTCCCAACTGGATGAGGAACAGCCAATGGAGATTGACTAAGCTAGCTTGA
CTGACTGAGATACAGCGTACCTTCAGCTCACAGACATGATAAGATACATTGATGAGTTTGGACAAACCAC
AACTAGAATGCAGTGAAAAAAATGCTTTATTTGTGAAATTTGTGATGCTATTGCTTTATTTGTAACCATT
ATAAGCTGCAATAAACAAGTTAACAACAACAATTGCATTCATTTTATGTTTCAGGTTCAGGGGGAGGTGT
GGGAGGTTTTTTAAAGCAAGTAAAACCTCTACAAATGTGGTATTGGCCCATCTCTATCGGTATCGTAGCA
TAACCCCTTGGGGCCTCTAAACGGGTCTTGAGGGGTTTTTTGTGCCCCTCGGGCCGGATTGCTATCTACC
GGCATTGGCGCAGAAAAAAATGCCTGATGCGACGCTGCGCGTCTTATACTCCCACATATGCCAGATTCAG
CAACGGATACGGCTTCCCCAACTTGCCCACTTCCATACGTGTCCTCCTTACCAGAAATTTATCCTTAAGG
TCGTCAGCTATCCTGCAGGCGATCTCTCGATTTCGATCAAGACATTCCTTTAATGGTCTTTTCTGGACAC
CACTAGGGGTCAGAAGTAGTTCATCAAACTTTCTTCCCTCCCTAATCTCATTGGTTACCTTGGGCTATCG
AAACTTAATTAACCAGTCAAGTCAGCTACTTGGCGAGATCGACTTGTCTGGGTTTCGACTACGCTCAGAA
TTGCGTCAGTCAAGTTCGATCTGGTCCTTGCTATTGCACCCGTTCTCCGATTACGAGTTTCATTTAAATC
ATGTGAGCAAAAGGCCAGCAAAAGGCCAGGAACCGTAAAAAGGCCGCGTTGCTGGCGTTTTTCCATAGGC
TCCGCCCCCCTGACGAGCATCACAAAAATCGACGCTCAAGTCAGAGGTGGCGAAACCCGACAGGACTATA
AAGATACCAGGCGTTTCCCCCTGGAAGCTCCCTCGTGCGCTCTCCTGTTCCGACCCTGCCGCTTACCGGA
TACCTGTCCGCCTTTCTCCCTTCGGGAAGCGTGGCGCTTTCTCATAGCTCACGCTGTAGGTATCTCAGTT
CGGTGTAGGTCGTTCGCTCCAAGCTGGGCTGTGTGCACGAACCCCCCGTTCAGCCCGACCGCTGCGCCTT
ATCCGGTAACTATCGTCTTGAGTCCAACCCGGTAAGACACGACTTATCGCCACTGGCAGCAGCCACTGGT
AACAGGATTAGCAGAGCGAGGTATGTAGGCGGTGCTACAGAGTTCTTGAAGTGGTGGCCTAACTACGGCT
ACACTAGAAGAACAGTATTTGGTATCTGCGCTCTGCTGAAGCCAGTTACCTTCGGAAAAAGAGTTGGTAG
CTCTTGATCCGGCAAACAAACCACCGCTGGTAGCGGTGGTTTTTTTGTTTGCAAGCAGCAGATTACGCGC
AGAAAAAAAGGATCTCAAGAAGATCCTTTGATCTTTTCTACGGGGTCTGACGCTCAGTGGAACGAAAACT
CACGTTAAGGGATTTTGGTCATGAGATTATCAAAAAGGATCTTCACCTAGATCCTTTTAAATTAAAAATG
AAGTTTTAAATCAATCTAAAGTATATATGAGTAAACTTGGTCTGACAGTTACCAATGCTTAATCAGTGAG
GCACCTATCTCAGCGATCTGTCTATTTCGTTCATCCATAGTTGCATTTAAATTTCCGAACTCTCCAAGGC
CCTCGTCGGAAAATCTTCAAACCTTTCGTCCGATCCATCTTGCAGGCTACCTCTCGAACGAACTATCGCA
AGTCTCTTGGCCGGCCTTGCGCCTTGGCTATTGCTTGGCAGCGCCTATCGCCAGGTATTACTCCAATCCC
GAATATCCGAGATCGGGATCACCCGAGAGAAGTTCAACCTACATCCTCAATCCCGATCTATCCGAGATCC
GAGGAATATCGAAATCGGGGCGCGCCTGGCCTCCGCGCCGGGTTTTGGCGCCTCCCGCGGGCGCCCCCCT
CGTCACGGCGAGCGCTGCCACGTCAGACGAAGGGCGCAGGAGCGTCCTGATCCTTCCGCCCGGACGCTCA
GGACAGCGGCCCGCTGCTCATAAGACTCGGCCTTAGAACCCCAGTATCAGCAGAAGGACATTTTAGGACG
GGACTTGGGTGACTCTAGGGCACTGGTTTTCTTTCCAGAGAGCGGAACAGGCGAGGAAAAGTAGTCCCTT
CTCGGCGATTCTGCGGAGGGATCTCCGTGGGGCGGTGAACGCCGATGATTATATAAGGACGCGCCGGGTG
TGGCACAGCTAGTTCCGTCGCAGCCGGGATTTGGGTCGCGGTTCTTGTTTGTGGATCGCTGTGATCGTCA
CTTGGTGAGTAGCGGGCTGCTGGGCTGGCCGGGGCTTTCGTGGCCGCCGGGCCGCTCGGTGGGACGGAAG
CGTGTGGAGAGACCGCCAAGGGCTGTAGTCTGGGTCCGCGAGCAAGGTTGCCCTGAACTGGGGGTTGGGG
GGAGCGCAGCAAAATGGCGGCTGTTCCCGAGTCTTGAATGGAAGACGCTTGTGAGGCGGGCTGTGAGGTC
GTTGAAACAAGGTGGGGGGCATGGTGGGCGGCAAGAACCCAAGGTCTTGAGCCCTTCGCTAATGCGGGAA
AGCTCTTATTCGGGTGAGATGGGCTGGGCACCATCTGGGGACCCTGACGTGAAGTTTGTCACTGACTGGA
GAACTCGGTTTGTCGTCTGTTGCGGGGGCGGCAGTTATGGCGGTGCCGTTGGGCAGTGCACCCGTACCTT
TGGGAGCGCGCGCCCTCGTCGTGTCGTGACGTCACCCGTTCTGTTGGCTTATAATGCAGGGTGGGGCCAC
CAGCCGGTAGGTGTGCGGTAGGCTTTTCTCCGTCGCAGGACGCAGGGTTCGGGCCTAGGGTAGGCTCTCC
TGAATCGACAGGCGCCGGACCTCTGGTGAGGGGAGGGATAAGTGAGGCGTCAGTTTCTTTGGTCGGTTTT
ATGTACCTATCTTCTTAAGTAGCTGAAGCTCCGGTTTTGAACTATGCGCTCGGGGTTGGCGAGTGTGTTT
TGTGAAGTTTTTTAGGCACCTTTTGAAATGTAATCATTTGGGTCAATATGTAATTTTCAGTGTTAGACTT
GTAAATTGTCCGCTAAATTCTGGCCGTTTTTGGCTTTTTTGTTAGACAACATGACCGAGTACAAGCCCAC
GGTGCGCCTCGCCACCCGCGACGACGTCCCCAGGGCCGTACGCACCCTCGCCGCCGCGTTCGCCGACTAC
CCCGCCACGCGCCACACCGTCGATCCGGACCGCCACATCGAGCGGGTCACCGAGCTGCAAGAACTCTTCC
TCACGCGCGTCGGGCTCGACATCGGCAAGGTGTGGGTCGCGGACGACGGCGCCGCGGTGGCGGTCTGGAC
CACGCCGGAGAGCGTCGAAGCGGGGGCGGTGTTCGCCGAGATCGGCCCGCGCATGGCCGAGTTGAGCGGT
TCCCGGCTGGCCGCGCAGCAACAGATGGAGGGCCTCCTGGCGCCGCACCGGCCCAAGGAGCCCGCGTGGT
TCCTGGCCACCGTCGGCGTCTCGCCCGACCACCAGGGCAAGGGTCTGGGCAGCGCCGTCGTGCTCCCCGG
AGTGGAGGCCGCCGAGCGCGCCGGGGTGCCCGCCTTCCTGGAGACCTCCGCGCCCCGCAACCTCCCCTTC
TACGAGCGGCTCGGCTTCACCGTCACCGCCGACGTCGAGGTGCCCGAAGGACCGCGCACCTGGTGCATGA
CCCGCAAGCCCGGTGCCTAGGCTAGTATGTAAGCCTAGTCTTAGATAA
